Addgene plasmid #64952: pFTP1
Purpose: source of TpR FRT cassette
Depositing lab: Herbert Schweizer. Depositing organization: Colorado State University, Fort Collins. Publication: A Tn7-based broad-range bacterial cloning and expression system. Choi KH, Gaynor JB, White KG, Lopez C, Bosio CM, Karkhoff-Schweizer RR, Schweizer HP. Nat Methods. 2005 Jun;2(6):443-8. 10.1038/nmeth765 PubMed 15908923.
Backbone
  Vector backbone: pFRT2
  Backbone manufacturer: Herbert Schweizer
  Total vector size (bp): 3570
  Vector type: Bacterial Expression
Growth in bacteria
  Bacterial resistance: Ampicillin, 100 μg/mL
  Growth temperature: 37°C
  Growth strain: DH5alpha
  Growth instructions: also trimethoprim resistant
  Copy number: Unknown
Gene/Insert
  Gene/Insert name: FRT-dhfrII-FRT (alt name: TmpR)
  GenBank ID: AY712951
Terms and licenses: Academic/Nonprofit Terms; Industry Terms: Not Available to Industry
Depositor comments: GenBank Accession #AY712951
How to cite: pFTP1 was a gift from Herbert Schweizer (Addgene plasmid # 64952 ; http://n2t.net/addgene:64952 ; RRID:Addgene_64952)
