[The description below was written by a language model from this plasmid's Addgene catalogue record and pLannotate feature annotations shown in this document.]
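Description:
pFTP1 is a small (about 3.6 kb) E. coli cloning plasmid built on the pFRT2 backbone that serves as a source of a trimethoprim-resistance cassette flanked by FRT sites. It replicates from a ColE1/pMB1-type origin and carries the bla gene (AmpR) with its native promoter, so it can be selected with ampicillin; the record notes that it also confers trimethoprim resistance. The catalogue lists copy number as unknown. Remnants of pUC/pBR322-type sequence are also annotated, including fragments of bom, rop, lacI and lacZα, along with the lac promoter, lac operator and CAP binding site.

The payload is the FRT-dhfrII-FRT cassette. The resistance gene is the dhfrIIb dihydrofolate reductase from plasmid R388, and it lies downstream of integron-derived sequence, including a class 1 integron Pc promoter and an attI/aminoglycoside leader fragment, which presumably supplies its expression. One full-length FRT and one site annotated as a minimal FRT bracket this unit in the same orientation, so FLP recombinase from the yeast 2μ plasmid can excise the marker once it is no longer needed. Two copies of the pUC18/19 multiple cloning site, annotated on opposite strands, sit just outside the FRT sites, interrupting the lacZα region. This arrangement suggests that the whole cassette can be released with a single polylinker enzyme and moved into other constructs.

The stated purpose is simply to supply the TpR FRT cassette. The associated publication describes a Tn7-based broad-host-range bacterial cloning and expression system, in which removable selection markers of this kind are useful for recycling a marker or generating unmarked strains. The record itself does not detail specific downstream applications.
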