Features (pLannotate 1.2.2; 17 found; start..end, strand, type, name):
    137..236     +  misc_feature   bom (fragment): basis of mobility region from pBR322
    242..396     -  CDS            lacZα (fragment): LacZα fragment of β-galactosidase; lacZ fragment
    399..454     -  misc_feature   MCS: pUC18/19 multiple cloning site
    478..511     +  protein_bind   FRT (minimal): supports FLP-mediated excision but not integration (Turan and Bode, 2011) FLP recombinase from the Saccharomyces cerevisiae 2μ plasmid
    573..809     -  CDS            TpR: E. coli plasmid-associated dihydrofolate reductase; dhfrIIb from plasmid R388; confers resistance to trimethoprim
    891..957     -  ncRNA          AAC AAD leader (fragment): Accession: RF02912 - putative aminoglycoside riboswitch / attI site
   1135..1163    -  promoter       Pc promoter: intI1 (promoter lies within the coding sequence); class 1 integron promoter
   1215..1262    +  protein_bind   FRT: FLP-mediated recombination occurs in the 8-bp core sequence TCTAGAAA (Turan and Bode, 2011). FLP recombinase from the Saccharomyces cerevisiae 2μ plasmid
   1280..1335    +  misc_feature   MCS: pUC18/19 multiple cloning site
   1372..1388    -  protein_bind   lac operator: The lac repressor binds to the lac operator to inhibit transcription in E. coli. This inhibition can be relieved by adding lactose or isopropyl-β-D-thiogalactopyranoside (IPTG). lac repressor encoded by lacI
   1396..1426    -  promoter       lac promoter: promoter for the E. coli lac operon
   1441..1462    -  protein_bind   CAP binding site: CAP binding activates transcription in the presence of cAMP. E. coli catabolite activator protein
   1475..1567    -  CDS            lacI (fragment): lac repressor; lacI; The lac repressor binds to the lac operator to inhibit transcription in E. coli. This inhibition can be relieved by adding lactose or isopropyl-β-D-thiogalactopyranoside (IPTG).
   1750..2338    -  rep_origin     ori: high-copy-number ColE1/pMB1/pBR322/pUC origin of replication
   2509..3369    -  CDS            AmpR: β-lactamase; bla; confers resistance to ampicillin, carbenicillin, and related antibiotics
   3370..3474    -  promoter       AmpR promoter: bla
   3569..35      +  CDS            rop (fragment) (across the origin): Rop protein, which maintains plasmids at low copy number; rop
>Addgene plasmid #64952 | pFTP1 | depositor full sequence | sequence record 121749 | pFTP1 sequence 3569 bps
TCGCGCGTTTCGGTGATGACGGTGAAAACCTCTGACACATGCAGCTCCCGGAGACGGTCACAGCTTGTCT
GTAAGCGGATGCCGGGAGCAGACAAGCCCGTCAGGGCGCGTCAGCGGGTGTTGGCGGGTGTCGGGGCTGG
CTTAACTATGCGGCATCAGAGCAGATTGTACTGAGAGTGCACCATATGCGGTGTGAAATACCGCACAGAT
GCGTAAGGAGAAAATACCGCATCAGGCGCCATTCGCCATTCAGGCTGCGCAACTGTTGGGAAGGGCGATC
GGTGCGGGCCTCTTCGCTATTACGCCAGCTGGCGAAAGGGGGATGTGCTGCAAGGCGATTAAGTTGGGTA
ACGCCAGGGTTTTCCCAGTCACGACGTTGTAAAACGACGGCCAGTGCCAAGCTTGCATGCCTGCAGGTCG
ACTCTAGAGGATCCCCGGGTACCGAGCTCGAATTGGGGATCTTGAAGTACCTATTCCGAAGTTCCTATTC
TCTAGAAAGTATAGGAACTTCAGAGCGCTTTTGAAGCTGATGTGCTTAAAAACTTACTCAATGGAATAAT
TCTAGATAATTCTTAGGCCACACGTTCAAGTGCAGCCACAGGATAAATTTGCACTGAGCCTGGGTGGGAT
TCGGACTCGACCGCATAGCCTTCAGGAGTGAGTTTTGTGCAATACCAACCGACGACTTGACCCTGCCAAG
CGGCACCAGATTTCTTGCGTACGCGATCCCCTAAGCCAAAGGTGGCACTCAGGGGAAGCGCAAACTGCCC
TGCAACGGGAGCGTTGGCTTCATCGCTACTTTGACCCATGTCGAATCCTTCTTGTGAATCTATTATGGCG
ACAAGCAAATCGAGCTCTGACTGCCTACCCCACAACAACTATCAGAAAGCACCAGCACAACGGCTGCCTA
ACTTTGTTTTAGGGCGACTGCCCTGCTGCGTAACATCGTTGCTGCTCCATAACATCAAACATCGACCCAC
GGCGTAACGCGCTTGCTGCTTGGATGCCCGAGGCATAGACTGTACAAAAAAACAGTCATAACAAGCCATG
AAAACCGCCACTGCGCCGTTACCACCGCTGCGTTCGGTCAAGGTTCTGGACCAGTTGCGTGAGCGCATAC
GCTACTTGCATTACAGTTTACGAACCGAACAGGCTTATGTCAACTGGGTTCGTGAATTATCCATTGCTGT
TGACAAAGGGAATCAGGGGATCTTGAAGTTCCTATTCCGAAGTTCCTATTCTCTAGAAAGTATAGGAACT
TCAGAGCGCTTTTGAAGCTAATTCGAGCTCGGTACCCGGGGATCCTCTAGAGTCGACCTGCAGGCATGCA
AGCTTGGCGTAATCATGGTCATAGCTGTTTCCTGTGTGAAATTGTTATCCGCTCACAATTCCACACAACA
TACGAGCCGGAAGCATAAAGTGTAAAGCCTGGGGTGCCTAATGAGTGAGCTAACTCACATTAATTGCGTT
GCGCTCACTGCCCGCTTTCCAGTCGGGAAACCTGTCGTGCCAGCTGCATTAATGAATCGGCCAACGCGCG
GGGAGAGGCGGTTTGCGTATTGGGCGCTCTTCCGCTTCCTCGCTCACTGACTCGCTGCGCTCGGTCGTTC
GGCTGCGGCGAGCGGTATCAGCTCACTCAAAGGCGGTAATACGGTTATCCACAGAATCAGGGGATAACGC
AGGAAAGAACATGTGAGCAAAAGGCCAGCAAAAGGCCAGGAACCGTAAAAAGGCCGCGTTGCTGGCGTTT
TTCCATAGGCTCCGCCCCCCTGACGAGCATCACAAAAATCGACGCTCAAGTCAGAGGTGGCGAAACCCGA
CAGGACTATAAAGATACCAGGCGTTTCCCCCTGGAAGCTCCCTCGTGCGCTCTCCTGTTCCGACCCTGCC
GCTTACCGGATACCTGTCCGCCTTTCTCCCTTCGGGAAGCGTGGCGCTTTCTCATAGCTCACGCTGTAGG
TATCTCAGTTCGGTGTAGGTCGTTCGCTCCAAGCTGGGCTGTGTGCACGAACCCCCCGTTCAGCCCGACC
GCTGCGCCTTATCCGGTAACTATCGTCTTGAGTCCAACCCGGTAAGACACGACTTATCGCCACTGGCAGC
AGCCACTGGTAACAGGATTAGCAGAGCGAGGTATGTAGGCGGTGCTACAGAGTTCTTGAAGTGGTGGCCT
AACTACGGCTACACTAGAAGGACAGTATTTGGTATCTGCGCTCTGCTGAAGCCAGTTACCTTCGGAAAAA
GAGTTGGTAGCTCTTGATCCGGCAAACAAACCACCGCTGGTAGCGGTGGTTTTTTTGTTTGCAAGCAGCA
GATTACGCGCAGAAAAAAAGGATCTCAAGAAGATCCTTTGATCTTTTCTACGGGGTCTGACGCTCAGTGG
AACGAAAACTCACGTTAAGGGATTTTGGTCATGAGATTATCAAAAAGGATCTTCACCTAGATCCTTTTAA
ATTAAAAATGAAGTTTTAAATCAATCTAAAGTATATATGAGTAAACTTGGTCTGACAGTTACCAATGCTT
AATCAGTGAGGCACCTATCTCAGCGATCTGTCTATTTCGTTCATCCATAGTTGCCTGACTCCCCGTCGTG
TAGATAACTACGATACGGGAGGGCTTACCATCTGGCCCCAGTGCTGCAATGATACCGCGAGACCCACGCT
CACCGGCTCCAGATTTATCAGCAATAAACCAGCCAGCCGGAAGGGCCGAGCGCAGAAGTGGTCCTGCAAC
TTTATCCGCCTCCATCCAGTCTATTAATTGTTGCCGGGAAGCTAGAGTAAGTAGTTCGCCAGTTAATAGT
TTGCGCAACGTTGTTGCCATTGCTACAGGCATCGTGGTGTCACGCTCGTCGTTTGGTATGGCTTCATTCA
GCTCCGGTTCCCAACGATCAAGGCGAGTTACATGATCCCCCATGTTGTGCAAAAAAGCGGTTAGCTCCTT
CGGTCCTCCGATCGTTGTCAGAAGTAAGTTGGCCGCAGTGTTATCACTCATGGTTATGGCAGCACTGCAT
AATTCTCTTACTGTCATGCCATCCGTAAGATGCTTTTCTGTGACTGGTGAGTACTCAACCAAGTCATTCT
GAGAATAGTGTATGCGGCGACCGAGTTGCTCTTGCCCGGCGTCAATACGGGATAATACCGCGCCACATAG
CAGAACTTTAAAAGTGCTCATCATTGGAAAACGTTCTTCGGGGCGAAAACTCTCAAGGATCTTACCGCTG
TTGAGATCCAGTTCGATGTAACCCACTCGTGCACCCAACTGATCTTCAGCATCTTTTACTTTCACCAGCG
TTTCTGGGTGAGCAAAAACAGGAAGGCAAAATGCCGCAAAAAAGGGAATAAGGGCGACACGGAAATGTTG
AATACTCATACTCTTCCTTTTTCAATATTATTGAAGCATTTATCAGGGTTATTGTCTCATGAGCGGATAC
ATATTTGAATGTATTTAGAAAAATAAACAAATAGGGGTTCCGCGCACATTTCCCCGAAAAGTGCCACCTG
ACGTCTAAGAAACCATTATTATCATGACATTAACCTATAAAAATAGGCGTATCACGAGGCCCTTTCGTC
