>Addgene plasmid #64952 | pFTP1 | addgene partial sequence | sequence record 112890 | M13-F20 5'-TGTAAAACGACGGCCAGT-3'
TACCGAGCTCGAATTGGGGATCTTGAAGTACCTATTCCGAAGTTCCTATTCTCTAGAAAGTATAGGAACT
TCAGAGCGCTTTTGAAGCTGATGTGCTTAAAAACTTACTCAATGGAATAATTCTAGATAATTCTTAGGCC
ACACGTTCAAGTGCAGCCACAGGATAAATTTGCACTGAGCCTGGGTGGGATTCGGACTCGACCGCATAGC
CTTCAGGAGTGAGTTTTGTGCAATACCAACCGACGACTTGACCCTGCCAAGCGGCACCAGATTTCTTGCG
TACGCGATCCCCTAAGCCAAAGGTGGCACTCAGGGGAAGCGCAAACTGCCCTGCAACGGGAGCGTTGGCT
TCATCGCTACTTTGACCCATGTCGAATCCTTCTTGTGAATCTATTATGGCGACAAGCAAATCGAGCTCTG
ACTGCCTACCCCACAACAACTATCAGAAAGCACCAGCACAACGGCTGCCTAACTTTGTTTTAGGGCGACT
GCCCTGCTGCGTAACATCGTTGCTGCTCCATAACATCAAACATCGACCCACGGCGTAACGCGCTTGCTGC
TTGGATGCCCGAGGCATAGACTGTACAAAAAAACAGTCATAACAAGCCATGAAAACCGCCACTGCGCCGT
TACCACCGCTGCGTTCGGTCAAGGTTCTGGACCAGTTGCGTGAGCGCATACGCTACTTGCATTACAGTTT
ACGAACCGAACAGGCTTATGTCAACT
