>Addgene plasmid #64952 | pFTP1 | addgene partial sequence | sequence record 112891 | M13-Rev 5'-CAGGAAACAGCTATGACC-3'
TACCGAGCTCGAATTAGCTTCAAAAGCGCTCTGAAGTTCCTATACTTTCTAGAGAATAGGAACTTCGGAA
TAGGAACTTCAAGATCCCCTGATTCCCTTTGTCAACAGCAATGGATAATTCACGAACCCAGTTGACATAA
GCCTGTTCGGTTCGTAAACTGTAATGCAAGTAGCGTATGCGCTCACGCAACTGGTCCAGAACCTTGACCG
AACGCAGCGGTGGTAACGGCGCAGTGGCGGTTTTCATGGCTTGTTATGACTGTTTTTTTGTACAGTCTAT
GCCTCGGGCATCCAAGCAGCAAGCGCGTTACGCCGTGGGTCGATGTTTGATGTTATGGAGCAGCAACGAT
GTTACGCAGCAGGGCAGTCGCCCTAAAACAAAGTTAGGCAGCCGTTGTGCTGGTGCTTTCTGATAGTTGT
TGTGGGGTAGGCAGTCAGAGCTCGATTTGCTTGTCGCCATAATAGATTCACAAGAAGGATTCGACATGGG
TCAAAGTAGCGATGAAGCCAACGCTCCCGTTGCAGGGCAGTTTGCGCTTCCCCTGAGTGCCACCTTTGGC
TTAGGGGATCGCGTACGCAAGAAATCTGGTGCCGCTTGGCAGGGTCAAGTCGTCGGTTGGTATTGCACAA
AACTCACTCCTGAAGGCTATGCGGTCGAGTCCGAATCCCACCCAGGCTCAGTGC
